Addgene plasmid #129570: pGEX-4T-1-3xFLAG
Purpose: (Empty Backbone) Empty backbone for FLAG tag
Depositing lab: Kevin Janes. Depositing organization: University of Virginia. Publication: An ultrasensitive fiveplex activity assay for cellular kinases. Smolko CM, Janes KA. Sci Rep. 2019 Dec 19;9(1):19409. doi: 10.1038/s41598-019-55998-8. PubMed 31857650.
Backbone
  Vector backbone: pGEX-4T1
  Backbone manufacturer: Amersham
  Backbone size (bp): 4969
  Modifications to backbone: 3xFLAG tag inserted at BamHI site of pGEX-4T-1, regenerating the BamHI site downstream of 3xFLAG, with a unique HindIII site added between the BamHI and EcoRI sites of pGEX-4T-1.
  Vector type: Bacterial Expression
Growth in bacteria
  Bacterial resistance: Ampicillin, 100 μg/mL
  Growth temperature: 37°C
  Growth strain: DH5alpha
  Copy number: Low Copy
Gene/Insert
  Cloning method: Restriction Enzyme
  Sequencing primers: 5′ 5GEX; 3′ 3GEX
Terms and licenses: Academic/Nonprofit Terms; Industry Terms: Not Available to Industry
Depositor comments: Depositor uses BL21 for protein production.
How to cite: pGEX-4T-1-3xFLAG was a gift from Kevin Janes (Addgene plasmid # 129570 ; http://n2t.net/addgene:129570 ; RRID:Addgene_129570)
