[The description below was written by a language model from this plasmid's Addgene catalogue record and pLannotate feature annotations shown in this document.]
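Description:
pGEX-4T-1-3xFLAG is an empty bacterial expression backbone derived from pGEX-4T-1 and designed for producing recombinant proteins in E. coli as fusions carrying an N-terminal glutathione S-transferase (GST) moiety followed by a 3xFLAG epitope. The sequenced plasmid is 5,053 nt. It is maintained through a ColE1/pMB1-type origin and selected with ampicillin via the β-lactamase (AmpR) gene under its own promoter. The catalogue lists it as low copy, although the automated annotation describes the origin generically as a high-copy family. Short fragments annotated as RSF ori, bom, rop and yciV appear to be partial homology hits to backbone remnants rather than functional elements.

Expression is driven by the tac promoter, a strong trp/lac hybrid, followed by a lac operator. The plasmid also carries lacI with its promoter, so the repressor is supplied in cis and transcription stays off until induced with IPTG. Downstream sits the Schistosoma japonicum 26 kDa GST coding sequence, then the 3xFLAG tag, which the feature table detects only as a fragment. According to the record, the tag was inserted at the BamHI site of pGEX-4T-1 so that BamHI is regenerated downstream of it. A unique HindIII site was also added between BamHI and EcoRI, expanding the options for restriction cloning of an open reading frame in frame with both tags.

No insert is present. A cloned gene would yield a GST-3xFLAG fusion suitable for glutathione affinity purification and for anti-FLAG detection or capture. The depositor notes using BL21 for protein production, and the associated publication concerns a multiplexed kinase activity assay, though the record does not specify how the vector was used in that work.
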