Features (pLannotate 1.2.2; 18 found; start..end, strand, type, name):
      1..73      +  rep_origin     RSF ori (fragment): Plasmids containing the RSF 1030 origin of replication can be propagated in E. coli cells that contain additional plasmids with compatible origins.
     78..129     -  misc_feature   bom (fragment): basis of mobility region from pBR322
    136..213     +  promoter       lacI promoter: lacI
    214..1296    +  CDS            lacI: lac repressor; lacI; The lac repressor binds to the lac operator to inhibit transcription in E. coli. This inhibition can be relieved by adding lactose or isopropyl-β-D-thiogalactopyranoside (IPTG).
   1309..1330    +  protein_bind   CAP binding site: CAP binding activates transcription in the presence of cAMP. E. coli catabolite activator protein
   1345..1375    +  promoter       lac promoter: promoter for the E. coli lac operon
   1383..1399    +  protein_bind   lac operator: The lac repressor binds to the lac operator to inhibit transcription in E. coli. This inhibition can be relieved by adding lactose or isopropyl-β-D-thiogalactopyranoside (IPTG). lac repressor encoded by lacI
   1419..1592    +  CDS            lacZα: LacZα fragment of β-galactosidase; lacZ fragment
   1856..1972    -  CDS            yciV (fragment): RNAAM_ECOLI - Also known as trpH From Escherichia coli (strain K12).
   2048..2076    +  promoter       tac promoter: strong E. coli promoter; hybrid between the trp and lac UV5 promoters
   2084..2100    +  protein_bind   lac operator: The lac repressor binds to the lac operator to inhibit transcription in E. coli. This inhibition can be relieved by adding lactose or isopropyl-β-D-thiogalactopyranoside (IPTG). lac repressor encoded by lacI
   2123..2776    +  CDS            GST26_SCHJA: Experimental evidence at protein level: Swiss-Prot protein existence level 1. GST isoenzymes appear to play a central role in the parasite detoxification system. Other functions are also suspected including a role in increasing the solubility of haematin in the parasite gut. From Schistosoma japonicum (Blood fluke).
   2852..2878    +  CDS            3xFLAG (fragment): three tandem FLAG® epitope tags
   2935..2974    +  CDS            rop (fragment): Rop protein, which maintains plasmids at low copy number; rop
   3076..3116    +  misc_feature   bom (fragment): basis of mobility region from pBR322
   3221..3325    +  promoter       AmpR promoter: bla
   3326..4186    +  CDS            AmpR: β-lactamase; bla; confers resistance to ampicillin, carbenicillin, and related antibiotics
   4357..4945    +  rep_origin     ori: high-copy-number ColE1/pMB1/pBR322/pUC origin of replication
>Addgene plasmid #129570 | pGEX-4T-1-3xFLAG | addgene full sequence | sequence record 256099 | Addgene NGS Result
TTTGAGTGAGCTGATACCGCTCGCCGCAGCCGAACGACCGAGCGCAGCGAGTCAGTGAGCGAGGAAGCGG
AAGAGCGCCTGATGCGGTATTTTCTCCTTACGCATCTGTGCGGTATTTCACACCGCATAAATTCCGACAC
CATCGAATGGCGCAAAACCTTTCGCGGTATGGCATGATAGCGCCCGGAAGAGAGTCAATTCAGGGTGGTG
AATGTGAAACCAGTAACGTTATACGATGTCGCAGAGTATGCCGGTGTCTCTTATCAGACCGTTTCCCGCG
TGGTGAACCAGGCCAGCCACGTTTCTGCGAAAACGCGGGAAAAAGTGGAAGCGGCGATGGCGGAGCTGAA
TTACATTCCCAACCGCGTGGCACAACAACTGGCGGGCAAACAGTCGTTGCTGATTGGCGTTGCCACCTCC
AGTCTGGCCCTGCACGCGCCGTCGCAAATTGTCGCGGCGATTAAATCTCGCGCCGATCAACTGGGTGCCA
GCGTGGTGGTGTCGATGGTAGAACGAAGCGGCGTCGAAGCCTGTAAAGCGGCGGTGCACAATCTTCTCGC
GCAACGCGTCAGTGGGCTGATCATTAACTATCCGCTGGATGACCAGGATGCCATTGCTGTGGAAGCTGCC
TGCACTAATGTTCCGGCGTTATTTCTTGATGTCTCTGACCAGACACCCATCAACAGTATTATTTTCTCCC
ATGAAGACGGTACGCGACTGGGCGTGGAGCATCTGGTCGCATTGGGTCACCAGCAAATCGCGCTGTTAGC
GGGCCCATTAAGTTCTGTCTCGGCGCGTCTGCGTCTGGCTGGCTGGCATAAATATCTCACTCGCAATCAA
ATTCAGCCGATAGCGGAACGGGAAGGCGACTGGAGTGCCATGTCCGGTTTTCAACAAACCATGCAAATGC
TGAATGAGGGCATCGTTCCCACTGCGATGCTGGTTGCCAACGATCAGATGGCGCTGGGCGCAATGCGCGC
CATTACCGAGTCCGGGCTGCGCGTTGGTGCGGATATCTCGGTAGTGGGATACGACGATACCGAAGACAGC
TCATGTTATATCCCGCCGTTAACCACCATCAAACAGGATTTTCGCCTGCTGGGGCAAACCAGCGTGGACC
GCTTGCTGCAACTCTCTCAGGGCCAGGCGGTGAAGGGCAATCAGCTGTTGCCCGTCTCACTGGTGAAAAG
AAAAACCACCCTGGCGCCCAATACGCAAACCGCCTCTCCCCGCGCGTTGGCCGATTCATTAATGCAGCTG
GCACGACAGGTTTCCCGACTGGAAAGCGGGCAGTGAGCGCAACGCAATTAATGTAAGTTAGCTCACTCAT
TAGGCACCCCAGGCTTTACACTTTATGCTTCCGGCTCGTATGTTGTGTGGAATTGTGAGCGGATAACAAT
TTCACACAGGAAACAGCTATGACCATGATTACGGATTCACTGGCCGTCGTTTTACAACGTCGTGACTGGG
AAAACCCTGGCGTTACCCAACTTAATCGCCTTGCAGCACATCCCCCTTTCGCCAGCTGGCGTAATAGCGA
AGAGGCCCGCACCGATCGCCCTTCCCAACAGTTGCGCAGCCTGAATGGCGAATGGCGCTTTGCCTGGTTT
CCGGCACCAGAAGCGGTGCCGGAAAGCTGGCTGGAGTGCGATCTTCCTGAGGCCGATACTGTCGTCGTCC
CCTCAAACTGGCAGATGCACGGTTACGATGCGCCCATCTACACCAACGTGACCTATCCCATTACGGTCAA
TCCGCCGTTTGTTCCCACGGAGAATCCGACGGGTTGTTACTCGCTCACATTTAATGTTGATGAAAGCTGG
CTACAGGAAGGCCAGACGCGAATTATTTTTGATGGCGTTGGAATTAGCTTATCGACTGCACGGTGCACCA
ATGCTTCTGGCGTCAGGCAGCCATCGGAAGCTGTGGTATGGCTGTGCAGGTCGTAAATCACTGCATAATT
CGTGTCGCTCAAGGCGCACTCCCGTTCTGGATAATGTTTTTTGCGCCGACATCATAACGGTTCTGGCAAA
TATTCTGAAATGAGCTGTTGACAATTAATCATCGGCTCGTATAATGTGTGGAATTGTGAGCGGATAACAA
TTTCACACAGGAAACAGTATTCATGTCCCCTATACTAGGTTATTGGAAAATTAAGGGCCTTGTGCAACCC
ACTCGACTTCTTTTGGAATATCTTGAAGAAAAATATGAAGAGCATTTGTATGAGCGCGATGAAGGTGATA
AATGGCGAAACAAAAAGTTTGAATTGGGTTTGGAGTTTCCCAATCTTCCTTATTATATTGATGGTGATGT
TAAATTAACACAGTCTATGGCCATCATACGTTATATAGCTGACAAGCACAACATGTTGGGTGGTTGTCCA
AAAGAGCGTGCAGAGATTTCAATGCTTGAAGGAGCGGTTTTGGATATTAGATACGGTGTTTCGAGAATTG
CATATAGTAAAGACTTTGAAACTCTCAAAGTTGATTTTCTTAGCAAGCTACCTGAAATGCTGAAAATGTT
CGAAGATCGTTTATGTCATAAAACATATTTAAATGGTGATCATGTAACCCATCCTGACTTCATGTTGTAT
GACGCTCTTGATGTTGTTTTATACATGGACCCAATGTGCCTGGATGCGTTCCCAAAATTAGTTTGTTTTA
AAAAACGTATTGAAGCTATCCCACAAATTGATAAGTACTTGAAATCCAGCAAGTATATAGCATGGCCTTT
GCAGGGCTGGCAAGCCACGTTTGGTGGTGGCGACCATCCTCCAAAATCGGATCTGGTTCCGCGTGGATCT
ATGGATTACAAGGATGACGACGATAAGGATTACAAGGATGACGACGATAAGGATTACAAGGATGACGACG
ATAAGGGATCCAAGCTTGAATTCCCGGGTCGACTCGAGCGGCCGCATCGTGACTGACTGACGATCTGCCT
CGCGCGTTTCGGTGATGACGGTGAAAACCTCTGACACATGCAGCTCCCGGAGACGGTCACAGCTTGTCTG
TAAGCGGATGCCGGGAGCAGACAAGCCCGTCAGGGCGCGTCAGCGGGTGTTGGCGGGTGTCGGGGCGCAG
CCATGACCCAGTCACGTAGCGATAGCGGAGTGTATAATTCTTGAAGACGAAAGGGCCTCGTGATACGCCT
ATTTTTATAGGTTAATGTCATGATAATAATGGTTTCTTAGACGTCAGGTGGCACTTTTCGGGGAAATGTG
CGCGGAACCCCTATTTGTTTATTTTTCTAAATACATTCAAATATGTATCCGCTCATGAGACAATAACCCT
GATAAATGCTTCAATAATATTGAAAAAGGAAGAGTATGAGTATTCAACATTTCCGTGTCGCCCTTATTCC
CTTTTTTGCGGCATTTTGCCTTCCTGTTTTTGCTCACCCAGAAACGCTGGTGAAAGTAAAAGATGCTGAA
GATCAGTTGGGTGCACGAGTGGGTTACATCGAACTGGATCTCAACAGCGGTAAGATCCTTGAGAGTTTTC
GCCCCGAAGAACGTTTTCCAATGATGAGCACTTTTAAAGTTCTGCTATGTGGCGCGGTATTATCCCGTGT
TGACGCCGGGCAAGAGCAACTCGGTCGCCGCATACACTATTCTCAGAATGACTTGGTTGAGTACTCACCA
GTCACAGAAAAGCATCTTACGGATGGCATGACAGTAAGAGAATTATGCAGTGCTGCCATAACCATGAGTG
ATAACACTGCGGCCAACTTACTTCTGACAACGATCGGAGGACCGAAGGAGCTAACCGCTTTTTTGCACAA
CATGGGGGATCATGTAACTCGCCTTGATCGTTGGGAACCGGAGCTGAATGAAGCCATACCAAACGACGAG
CGTGACACCACGATGCCTGCAGCAATGGCAACAACGTTGCGCAAACTATTAACTGGCGAACTACTTACTC
TAGCTTCCCGGCAACAATTAATAGACTGGATGGAGGCGGATAAAGTTGCAGGACCACTTCTGCGCTCGGC
CCTTCCGGCTGGCTGGTTTATTGCTGATAAATCTGGAGCCGGTGAGCGTGGGTCTCGCGGTATCATTGCA
GCACTGGGGCCAGATGGTAAGCCCTCCCGTATCGTAGTTATCTACACGACGGGGAGTCAGGCAACTATGG
ATGAACGAAATAGACAGATCGCTGAGATAGGTGCCTCACTGATTAAGCATTGGTAACTGTCAGACCAAGT
TTACTCATATATACTTTAGATTGATTTAAAACTTCATTTTTAATTTAAAAGGATCTAGGTGAAGATCCTT
TTTGATAATCTCATGACCAAAATCCCTTAACGTGAGTTTTCGTTCCACTGAGCGTCAGACCCCGTAGAAA
AGATCAAAGGATCTTCTTGAGATCCTTTTTTTCTGCGCGTAATCTGCTGCTTGCAAACAAAAAAACCACC
GCTACCAGCGGTGGTTTGTTTGCCGGATCAAGAGCTACCAACTCTTTTTCCGAAGGTAACTGGCTTCAGC
AGAGCGCAGATACCAAATACTGTCCTTCTAGTGTAGCCGTAGTTAGGCCACCACTTCAAGAACTCTGTAG
CACCGCCTACATACCTCGCTCTGCTAATCCTGTTACCAGTGGCTGCTGCCAGTGGCGATAAGTCGTGTCT
TACCGGGTTGGACTCAAGACGATAGTTACCGGATAAGGCGCAGCGGTCGGGCTGAACGGGGGGTTCGTGC
ACACAGCCCAGCTTGGAGCGAACGACCTACACCGAACTGAGATACCTACAGCGTGAGCTATGAGAAAGCG
CCACGCTTCCCGAAGGGAGAAAGGCGGACAGGTATCCGGTAAGCGGCAGGGTCGGAACAGGAGAGCGCAC
GAGGGAGCTTCCAGGGGGAAACGCCTGGTATCTTTATAGTCCTGTCGGGTTTCGCCACCTCTGACTTGAG
CGTCGATTTTTGTGATGCTCGTCAGGGGGGCGGAGCCTATGGAAAAACGCCAGCAACGCGGCCTTTTTAC
GGTTCCTGGCCTTTTGCTGGCCTTTTGCTCACATGTTCTTTCCTGCGTTATCCCCTGATTCTGTGGATAA
CCGTATTACCGCC
